Addgene plasmid #245782: pSmBtA3
Purpose: Expression of bovine arrestin-3 tagged with SmBiT in mammalian cells
Depositing lab: Vsevolod Gurevich. Depositing organization: Vanderbilt University. Publication: GPCR Binding and JNK3 Activation by Arrestin-3 Have Different Structural Requirements. Zheng C, Weinstein LD, Nguyen KK, Grewal A, Gurevich EV, Gurevich VV. Cells. 2023 Jun 6;12(12):1563. doi: 10.3390/cells12121563. PubMed 37371033.
Backbone
  Vector backbone: pcDNA3
  Backbone size w/o insert (bp): 5400
  Vector type: Mammalian Expression
Growth in bacteria
  Bacterial resistance: Ampicillin, 100 μg/mL
  Growth temperature: 37°C
  Growth strain: DH5alpha
  Copy number: High Copy
Gene/Insert
  Gene/Insert name: arrestin-3
  Species: B. taurus (bovine)
  Insert size (bp): 1400
  Mutation: none
  Entrez Gene: ARR3
  Promoter: CMV
  Tag / fusion protein: SmBiT (N terminal on insert)
  Cloning method: Restriction Enzyme; 5′ cloning site EcoRI (unknown if destroyed); 3′ cloning site HindIII (unknown if destroyed)
Terms and licenses: Academic/Nonprofit Terms; Industry Terms: Not Available to Industry
How to cite: pSmBtA3 was a gift from Vsevolod Gurevich (Addgene plasmid # 245782 ; http://n2t.net/addgene:245782 ; RRID:Addgene_245782)
