[The description below was written by a language model from this plasmid's Addgene catalogue record and pLannotate feature annotations shown in this document.]
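Description:
pSmBtA3 is a mammalian expression plasmid built on the pcDNA3 backbone that encodes wild-type bovine arrestin-3 carrying an N-terminal SmBiT tag, the small peptide fragment of split NanoLuc luciferase. The insert of roughly 1.4 kb was placed between EcoRI and HindIII sites downstream of the human cytomegalovirus immediate-early enhancer and promoter, and transcripts are terminated by the bovine growth hormone polyadenylation signal. T7 and SP6 phage promoters flank the cloning region, as is usual for this backbone. In the 6,679-nt sequenced record, automated annotation labels the coding region as ARRB2 by similarity to the human protein. This agrees with arrestin-3 being the alternative name for β-arrestin-2, although the catalogue's Entrez link lists ARR3. The short SmBiT tag was not annotated as a separate feature, but there is unannotated space between the T7 promoter and the arrestin reading frame where it would lie.

The plasmid is propagated in E. coli through a high-copy ColE1/pUC-type origin with ampicillin selection from the β-lactamase gene, and it also carries an f1 origin for single-stranded DNA production. For mammalian cells, an SV40 early promoter drives the neomycin phosphotransferase gene followed by an SV40 polyadenylation signal, which allows G418 selection of stable transfectants. A few small fragment hits (HIV-1 LTR, ble, lacI, bom) appear to be backbone remnants or annotation artefacts rather than functional elements.

SmBiT regains luciferase activity only when brought close to its LgBiT partner, so this construct suits luminescence complementation assays in living cells. Such assays could report arrestin-3 recruitment to LgBiT-tagged GPCRs or other binding partners, consistent with the associated study comparing the structural requirements for receptor binding and JNK3 activation.
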