Features (pLannotate 1.2.2; 21 found; start..end, strand, type, name):
     28..80      -  misc_feature   bom (fragment): basis of mobility region from pBR322
    235..614     +  enhancer       CMV enhancer: human cytomegalovirus immediate early enhancer
    615..818     +  promoter       CMV promoter: human cytomegalovirus (CMV) immediate early promoter
    814..847     +  LTR            5' LTR (truncated) (fragment): truncated 5' long terminal repeat (LTR) from HIV-1
    863..881     +  promoter       T7 promoter: promoter for bacteriophage T7 RNA polymerase
    976..2202    +  CDS            ARRB2: ARRB2_HUMAN - Also known as ARB2, ARR2. Experimental evidence at protein level: Swiss-Prot protein existence level 1. Functions in regulating agonist-mediated G-protein coupled receptor (GPCR) signaling by mediating both receptor desensitization and resensitization processes. During homologous desensitization, beta- arrestins bind to the GPRK-phosphorylated receptor and sterically preclude its coupling to the cognate G-protein; the binding appears to require additional receptor determinants exposed only in the active receptor conformation. The beta-arrestins target many receptors for internali
   2232..2250    -  promoter       SP6 promoter: promoter for bacteriophage SP6 RNA polymerase
   2276..2500    +  polyA_signal   bGH poly(A) signal: bovine growth hormone polyadenylation signal
   2504..2525    +  promoter       SV40 promoter (fragment): SV40 enhancer and early promoter
   2546..2974    +  rep_origin     f1 ori (sequence partly withheld): f1 bacteriophage origin of replication; arrow indicates direction of (+) strand synthesis
   2988..3317    +  promoter       SV40 promoter: SV40 enhancer and early promoter
   3384..4175    +  CDS            neo: KKA2_KLEPN - Also known as kan, nptII. Experimental evidence at protein level: Swiss-Prot protein existence level 1. Resistance to kanamycin, neomycin, paromomycin, ribostamycin, butirosin and gentamicin B. From Klebsiella pneumoniae.
   4199..4357    +  CDS            ble (fragment): BLE_KLEPN - Experimental evidence at protein level: Swiss-Prot protein existence level 1. Binding protein with a strong affinity to the bleomycin family of antibiotics. Binds to CL990; an antimitotic-antibiotic compound. From Klebsiella pneumoniae.
   4352..4473    +  polyA_signal   SV40 poly(A) signal: SV40 polyadenylation signal
   4546..4562    -  protein_bind   lac operator: The lac repressor binds to the lac operator to inhibit transcription in E. coli. This inhibition can be relieved by adding lactose or isopropyl-β-D-thiogalactopyranoside (IPTG). lac repressor encoded by lacI
   4570..4600    -  promoter       lac promoter: promoter for the E. coli lac operon
   4615..4636    -  protein_bind   CAP binding site: CAP binding activates transcription in the presence of cAMP. E. coli catabolite activator protein
   4649..4741    -  CDS            lacI (fragment): lac repressor; lacI; The lac repressor binds to the lac operator to inhibit transcription in E. coli. This inhibition can be relieved by adding lactose or isopropyl-β-D-thiogalactopyranoside (IPTG).
   4924..5512    -  rep_origin     ori: high-copy-number ColE1/pMB1/pBR322/pUC origin of replication
   5683..6543    -  CDS            AmpR: β-lactamase; bla; confers resistance to ampicillin, carbenicillin, and related antibiotics
   6544..6648    -  promoter       AmpR promoter: bla
>Addgene plasmid #245782 | pSmBtA3 | addgene full sequence | sequence record 488526 | Addgene NGS Result
GACGGATCGGGAGATCTCCCGATCCCCTATGGTGCACTCTCAGTACAATCTGCTCTGATGCCGCATAGTT
AAGCCAGTATCTGCTCCCTGCTTGTGTGTTGGAGGTCGCTGAGTAGTGCGCGAGCAAAATTTAAGCTACA
ACAAGGCAAGGCTTGACCGACAATTGCATGAAGAATCTGCTTAGGGTTAGGCGTTTTGCGCTGCTTCGCG
ATGTACGGGCCAGATATACGCGTTGACATTGATTATTGACTAGTTATTAATAGTAATCAATTACGGGGTC
ATTAGTTCATAGCCCATATATGGAGTTCCGCGTTACATAACTTACGGTAAATGGCCCGCCTGGCTGACCG
CCCAACGACCCCCGCCCATTGACGTCAATAATGACGTATGTTCCCATAGTAACGCCAATAGGGACTTTCC
ATTGACGTCAATGGGTGGAGTATTTACGGTAAACTGCCCACTTGGCAGTACATCAAGTGTATCATATGCC
AAGTACGCCCCCTATTGACGTCAATGACGGTAAATGGCCCGCCTGGCATTATGCCCAGTACATGACCTTA
TGGGACTTTCCTACTTGGCAGTACATCTACGTATTAGTCATCGCTATTACCATGGTGATGCGGTTTTGGC
AGTACATCAATGGGCGTGGATAGCGGTTTGACTCACGGGGATTTCCAAGTCTCCACCCCATTGACGTCAA
TGGGAGTTTGTTTTGGCACCAAAATCAACGGGACTTTCCAAAATGTCGTAACAACTCCGCCCCATTGACG
CAAATGGGCGGTAGGCGTGTACGGTGGGAGGTCTATATAAGCAGAGCTCTCTGGCTAACTAGAGAACCCA
CTGCTTACTGGCTTATCGAAATTAATACGACTCACTATAGGGAGACCCAAGCTGGAATTCACCACCATGG
TGACCGGCTACCGGCTGTTCGAGGAGATTCTCTCCGGACTTAAGTCTCGGCGAGCGCTCGACTCCATGGG
GGAGAAACCCGGGACCAGGGTCTTCAAGAAATCGAGTCCTAACTGCAAGCTCACCGTGTACCTAGGCAAG
CGGGACTTTGTGGACCACCTGGACAAAGTGGACCCTGTAGATGGTGTGGTGCTAGTGGATCCGGACTACT
TGAAGGACCGCAAAGTGTTTGTGACCCTCACGTGCGCCTTTCGCTATGGCCGCGAAGACCTGGACGTCCT
GGGCTTGTCCTTCCGCAAAGACCTGTTCATCGCCAACTACCAGGCCTTCCCTCCAACACCTAACCCACCT
AGACCACCTACGCGTCTGCAGGAGCGGCTGCTGAGGAAGCTGGGCCAGCATGCCCACCCCTTTTTTTTCA
CAATACCCCAGAACCTGCCCTGCTCCGTCACCCTACAGCCAGGCCCAGAGGATACGGGGAAGGCTTGCGG
GGTCGACTTTGAGATTCGAGCCTTCTGCGCCAAATCACTAGAAGAGAAAAGCCACAAACGGAACTCCGTA
CGTCTGGTGATCCGAAAGGTGCAGTTTGCCCCAGAGAAACCAGGGCCCCAGCCTTCAGCTGAAACCACAC
GCCACTTCCTCATGTCTGACCGGTCCCTGCACCTTGAGGCTTCACTGGACAAGGAGCTGTACTACCACGG
GGAGCCCCTCAATGTCAATGTCCACGTCACCAATAACTCCACCAAGACTGTCAAGAAGATCAAAGTCTCT
GTGAGACAGTACGCCGACATCTGCCTCTTCAGCACCGCCCAGTACAAGTGCCCCGTGGCTCAGGTCGAAC
AAGATGACCAGGTGTCGCCCAGTTCCACGTTCTGTAAGGTGTACACCATAACCCCGCTGCTCAGCAACAA
CCGGGAGAAGCGCGGCCTCGCTCTAGATGGGAAGCTCAAGCACGAGGACACCAACCTGGCCTCGAGCACC
ATTGTGAAGGAGGGTGCCAACAAGGAGGTGCTGGGGATACTGGTGTCCTACAGGGTCAAGGTGAAGCTGG
TGGTGTCACGAGGCGGGGATGTCTCAGTGGAGCTGCCATTTGTTCTCATGCACCCCAAGCCCCATGATCA
CATCGCCCTTCCCAGGCCCCAGTCAGCTGTTCCTGAAACAGATGCCCCCGTGGACACCAACCTCATTGAA
TTTGAAACCAACTATGCCACAGACGACGACATCGTGTTCGAAGACTTTGCCCGGCTGCGGCTCAAGGGGC
TGAAGGACGAGGACTATGACGACCAGTTCTGTATCGATTAGGGCTGGAAGCTTGGCCCTATTCTATAGTG
TCACCTAAATGCTAGAGCTCGCTGATCAGCCTCGACTGTGCCTTCTAGTTGCCAGCCATCTGTTGTTTGC
CCCTCCCCCGTGCCTTCCTTGACCCTGGAAGGTGCCACTCCCACTGTCCTTTCCTAATAAAATGAGGAAA
TTGCATCGCATTGTCTGAGTAGGTGTCATTCTATTCTGGGGGGTGGGGTGGGGCAGGACAGCAAGGGGGA
GGATTGGGAAGACAATAGCAGGCATGCTGGGGATGCGGTGGGCTCTATGGCTTCTGAGGCGGAAAGAACC
AGCTGGGGCTCTAGGGGGTATCCCC
[124 nt withheld, positions 2546-2669]
C
[91 nt withheld, positions 2671-2761]
A
[49 nt withheld, positions 2763-2811]
CCTTTGACGTTGGAGTCCACGTTCTTT
[37 nt withheld, positions 2839-2875]
ACCCTATCTCGGTCTATTCTTTTGATTTATAAGGGATTTTGCCGATTTCGGCCTATTGGTTAAAAAATGA
GCTGATTTAACAAAAATTTAACGCGAATTAATTCTGTGGAATGTGTGTCAGTTAGGGTGTGGAAAGTCCC
CAGGCTCCCCAGCAGGCAGAAGTATGCAAAGCATGCATCTCAATTAGTCAGCAACCAGGTGTGGAAAGTC
CCCAGGCTCCCCAGCAGGCAGAAGTATGCAAAGCATGCATCTCAATTAGTCAGCAACCATAGTCCCGCCC
CTAACTCCGCCCATCCCGCCCCTAACTCCGCCCAGTTCCGCCCATTCTCCGCCCCATGGCTGACTAATTT
TTTTTATTTATGCAGAGGCCGAGGCCGCCTCTGCCTCTGAGCTATTCCAGAAGTAGTGAGGAGGCTTTTT
TGGAGGCCTAGGCTTTTGCAAAAAGCTCCCGGGAGCTTGTATATCCATTTTCGGATCTGATCAAGAGACA
GGATGAGGATCGTTTCGCATGATTGAACAAGATGGATTGCACGCAGGTTCTCCGGCCGCTTGGGTGGAGA
GGCTATTCGGCTATGACTGGGCACAACAGACAATCGGCTGCTCTGATGCCGCCGTGTTCCGGCTGTCAGC
GCAGGGGCGCCCGGTTCTTTTTGTCAAGACCGACCTGTCCGGTGCCCTGAATGAACTGCAGGACGAGGCA
GCGCGGCTATCGTGGCTGGCCACGACGGGCGTTCCTTGCGCAGCTGTGCTCGACGTTGTCACTGAAGCGG
GAAGGGACTGGCTGCTATTGGGCGAAGTGCCGGGGCAGGATCTCCTGTCATCTCACCTTGCTCCTGCCGA
GAAAGTATCCATCATGGCTGATGCAATGCGGCGGCTGCATACGCTTGATCCGGCTACCTGCCCATTCGAC
CACCAAGCGAAACATCGCATCGAGCGAGCACGTACTCGGATGGAAGCCGGTCTTGTCGATCAGGATGATC
TGGACGAAGAGCATCAGGGGCTCGCGCCAGCCGAACTGTTCGCCAGGCTCAAGGCGCGCATGCCCGACGG
CGAGGATCTCGTCGTGACCCATGGCGATGCCTGCTTGCCGAATATCATGGTGGAAAATGGCCGCTTTTCT
GGATTCATCGACTGTGGCCGGCTGGGTGTGGCGGACCGCTATCAGGACATAGCGTTGGCTACCCGTGATA
TTGCTGAAGAGCTTGGCGGCGAATGGGCTGACCGCTTCCTCGTGCTTTACGGTATCGCCGCTCCCGATTC
GCAGCGCATCGCCTTCTATCGCCTTCTTGACGAGTTCTTCTGAGCGGGACTCTGGGGTTCGAAATGACCG
ACCAAGCGACGCCCAACCTGCCATCACGAGATTTCGATTCCACCGCCGCCTTCTATGAAAGGTTGGGCTT
CGGAATCGTTTTCCGGGACGCCGGCTGGATGATCCTCCAGCGCGGGGATCTCATGCTGGAGTTCTTCGCC
CACCCCAACTTGTTTATTGCAGCTTATAATGGTTACAAATAAAGCAATAGCATCACAAATTTCACAAATA
AAGCATTTTTTTCACTGCATTCTAGTTGTGGTTTGTCCAAACTCATCAATGTATCTTATCATGTCTGTAT
ACCGTCGACCTCTAGCTAGAGCTTGGCGTAATCATGGTCATAGCTGTTTCCTGTGTGAAATTGTTATCCG
CTCACAATTCCACACAACATACGAGCCGGAAGCATAAAGTGTAAAGCCTGGGGTGCCTAATGAGTGAGCT
AACTCACATTAATTGCGTTGCGCTCACTGCCCGCTTTCCAGTCGGGAAACCTGTCGTGCCAGCTGCATTA
ATGAATCGGCCAACGCGCGGGGAGAGGCGGTTTGCGTATTGGGCGCTCTTCCGCTTCCTCGCTCACTGAC
TCGCTGCGCTCGGTCGTTCGGCTGCGGCGAGCGGTATCAGCTCACTCAAAGGCGGTAATACGGTTATCCA
CAGAATCAGGGGATAACGCAGGAAAGAACATGTGAGCAAAAGGCCAGCAAAAGGCCAGGAACCGTAAAAA
GGCCGCGTTGCTGGCGTTTTTCCATAGGCTCCGCCCCCCTGACGAGCATCACAAAAATCGACGCTCAAGT
CAGAGGTGGCGAAACCCGACAGGACTATAAAGATACCAGGCGTTTCCCCCTGGAAGCTCCCTCGTGCGCT
CTCCTGTTCCGACCCTGCCGCTTACCGGATACCTGTCCGCCTTTCTCCCTTCGGGAAGCGTGGCGCTTTC
TCATAGCTCACGCTGTAGGTATCTCAGTTCGGTGTAGGTCGTTCGCTCCAAGCTGGGCTGTGTGCACGAA
CCCCCCGTTCAGCCCGACCGCTGCGCCTTATCCGGTAACTATCGTCTTGAGTCCAACCCGGTAAGACACG
ACTTATCGCCACTGGCAGCAGCCACTGGTAACAGGATTAGCAGAGCGAGGTATGTAGGCGGTGCTACAGA
GTTCTTGAAGTGGTGGCCTAACTACGGCTACACTAGAAGAACAGTATTTGGTATCTGCGCTCTGCTGAAG
CCAGTTACCTTCGGAAAAAGAGTTGGTAGCTCTTGATCCGGCAAACAAACCACCGCTGGTAGCGGTGGTT
TTTTTGTTTGCAAGCAGCAGATTACGCGCAGAAAAAAAGGATCTCAAGAAGATCCTTTGATCTTTTCTAC
GGGGTCTGACGCTCAGTGGAACGAAAACTCACGTTAAGGGATTTTGGTCATGAGATTATCAAAAAGGATC
TTCACCTAGATCCTTTTAAATTAAAAATGAAGTTTTAAATCAATCTAAAGTATATATGAGTAAACTTGGT
CTGACAGTTACCAATGCTTAATCAGTGAGGCACCTATCTCAGCGATCTGTCTATTTCGTTCATCCATAGT
TGCCTGACTCCCCGTCGTGTAGATAACTACGATACGGGAGGGCTTACCATCTGGCCCCAGTGCTGCAATG
ATACCGCGAGACCCACGCTCACCGGCTCCAGATTTATCAGCAATAAACCAGCCAGCCGGAAGGGCCGAGC
GCAGAAGTGGTCCTGCAACTTTATCCGCCTCCATCCAGTCTATTAATTGTTGCCGGGAAGCTAGAGTAAG
TAGTTCGCCAGTTAATAGTTTGCGCAACGTTGTTGCCATTGCTACAGGCATCGTGGTGTCACGCTCGTCG
TTTGGTATGGCTTCATTCAGCTCCGGTTCCCAACGATCAAGGCGAGTTACATGATCCCCCATGTTGTGCA
AAAAAGCGGTTAGCTCCTTCGGTCCTCCGATCGTTGTCAGAAGTAAGTTGGCCGCAGTGTTATCACTCAT
GGTTATGGCAGCACTGCATAATTCTCTTACTGTCATGCCATCCGTAAGATGCTTTTCTGTGACTGGTGAG
TACTCAACCAAGTCATTCTGAGAATAGTGTATGCGGCGACCGAGTTGCTCTTGCCCGGCGTCAATACGGG
ATAATACCGCGCCACATAGCAGAACTTTAAAAGTGCTCATCATTGGAAAACGTTCTTCGGGGCGAAAACT
CTCAAGGATCTTACCGCTGTTGAGATCCAGTTCGATGTAACCCACTCGTGCACCCAACTGATCTTCAGCA
TCTTTTACTTTCACCAGCGTTTCTGGGTGAGCAAAAACAGGAAGGCAAAATGCCGCAAAAAAGGGAATAA
GGGCGACACGGAAATGTTGAATACTCATACTCTTCCTTTTTCAATATTATTGAAGCATTTATCAGGGTTA
TTGTCTCATGAGCGGATACATATTTGAATGTATTTAGAAAAATAAACAAATAGGGGTTCCGCGCACATTT
CCCCGAAAAGTGCCACCTGACGTC
